Addgene plasmid #32103: CbS-Flag-TRRAP
Depositing lab: Michael Cole & Yardena Samuels. Depositing organization: Princeton University.
Backbone
  Vector backbone: CbS
  Vector type: Mammalian Expression
Growth in bacteria
  Bacterial resistance: Ampicillin, 100 μg/mL
  Growth temperature: 30°C
  Growth strain: DH5alpha
  Growth instructions: Better growth in JM109 (Primeplus cells)
  Copy number: Low Copy
Gene/Insert
  Gene/Insert name: Transformation/transcription domain-associated protein (alt name: TRRAP)
  Species: H. sapiens (human)
  Insert size (bp): 16828
  Entrez Gene: TRRAP (a.k.a. DEDDFA, DFNA75, PAF350/400, PAF400, STAF40, TR-AP, Tra1)
  Promoter: CMV
  Tag / fusion protein: Flag 1x (N terminal on insert)
  Cloning method: Restriction Enzyme; 5′ cloning site not1 (not destroyed); 3′ cloning site cla1 (not destroyed)
  Sequencing primers: 5′ CAG ATC GCC TGG AGA CGC C
Resource information
  A portion of this plasmid was derived from a plasmid made by: Constructed by Michael D. Cole Lab.
Terms and licenses: Academic/Nonprofit Terms; Industry Terms: Not Available to Industry
How to cite: CbS-Flag-TRRAP was a gift from Michael Cole & Yardena Samuels (Addgene plasmid # 32103 ; http://n2t.net/addgene:32103 ; RRID:Addgene_32103)
