[The description below was written by a language model from this plasmid's Addgene catalogue record and pLannotate feature annotations shown in this document.]
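Description:
CbS-Flag-TRRAP is a mammalian expression plasmid built on the CbS backbone that drives production of full-length human TRRAP (transformation/transcription domain-associated protein, also known as PAF400) carrying a single N-terminal Flag epitope. It is maintained in E. coli under ampicillin selection (AmpR with its native bla promoter) from a ColE1/pMB1-type origin. Although that origin is annotated as a high-copy type, the catalogue lists the plasmid as low copy, which is plausible given how large the construct is. An f1 phage origin is also present, along with short annotated fragments of RSF ori, lacI, lacZα, bom, rop and the SV40 promoter, which appear to be backbone remnants rather than functional units. No mammalian selection marker is annotated.

The expression cassette consists of the CMV immediate-early enhancer and promoter, followed by a rabbit β-globin intron that typically improves transcript processing and expression. Next comes the Flag tag, which the software annotated as a fragment of 3xFLAG, consistent with one copy. It is fused directly to the roughly 11.5 kb TRRAP coding sequence, and a bGH polyadenylation signal lies downstream. The insert was cloned between NotI and ClaI sites, both retained. The catalogue's insert size of 16,828 bp is close to the length of the entire sequenced plasmid (16,817 nt), so it probably reflects the whole construct rather than the insert alone.

TRRAP is an adapter subunit of histone acetyltransferase complexes, including NuA4, and is involved in MYC-, p53- and E2F-dependent transcription and in MYC-mediated transformation. The record does not state a specific purpose. The design suits overexpression of epitope-tagged TRRAP in mammalian cells, with the Flag tag available for detection or immunoprecipitation of associated complexes.
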