Features (pLannotate 1.2.2; 18 found; start..end, strand, type, name):
      1..90      +  rep_origin     RSF ori (fragment): Plasmids containing the RSF 1030 origin of replication can be propagated in E. coli cells that contain additional plasmids with compatible origins.
     92..147     +  CDS            lacI (fragment): lac repressor; lacI; The lac repressor binds to the lac operator to inhibit transcription in E. coli. This inhibition can be relieved by adding lactose or isopropyl-β-D-thiogalactopyranoside (IPTG).
    233..612     +  enhancer       CMV enhancer: human cytomegalovirus immediate early enhancer
    613..816     +  promoter       CMV promoter: human cytomegalovirus (CMV) immediate early promoter
    928..1500    +  intron         β-globin intron: intron from rabbit β-globin gene
   1571..1595    +  CDS            3xFLAG (fragment): three tandem FLAG® epitope tags
   1596..13085   +  CDS            TRRAP: TRRAP_HUMAN - Also known as PAF400. Experimental evidence at protein level: Swiss-Prot protein existence level 1. Adapter protein, which is found in various multiprotein chromatin complexes with histone acetyltransferase activity (HAT), which gives a specific tag for epigenetic transcription activation. Component of the NuA4 histone acetyltransferase complex which is responsible for acetylation of nucleosomal histones H4 and H2A. Plays a central role in MYC transcription activation, and also participates in cell transformation by MYC. Required for p53/TP53-, E2F1- and E2F4- mediated transcript
  13781..13825   +  misc_feature   MCS (fragment): pBluescript multiple cloning site
  13839..13857   -  promoter       SP6 promoter: promoter for bacteriophage SP6 RNA polymerase
  13883..14107   +  polyA_signal   bGH poly(A) signal: bovine growth hormone polyadenylation signal
  14111..14132   +  promoter       SV40 promoter (fragment): SV40 enhancer and early promoter
  14145..14211   +  CDS            lacZα (fragment): LacZα fragment of β-galactosidase; lacZ fragment
  14215..14643   +  rep_origin     f1 ori (sequence partly withheld): f1 bacteriophage origin of replication; arrow indicates direction of (+) strand synthesis
  14671..14770   -  misc_feature   bom (fragment): basis of mobility region from pBR322
  14872..14907   -  CDS            rop (fragment): Rop protein, which maintains plasmids at low copy number; rop
  15002..15106   +  promoter       AmpR promoter: bla
  15107..15967   +  CDS            AmpR: β-lactamase; bla; confers resistance to ampicillin, carbenicillin, and related antibiotics
  16138..16726   +  rep_origin     ori: high-copy-number ColE1/pMB1/pBR322/pUC origin of replication
>Addgene plasmid #32103 | CbS-Flag-TRRAP | addgene full sequence | sequence record 257090 | Addgene NGS Result
ATAACCGTATTACCGCCTTTGAGTGAGCTGATACCGCTCGCCGCAGCCGAACGACCGAGCGCAGCGAGTC
AGTGAGCGAGGAAGCGGAAGAGCGCCCAATACGCAAACCGCCTCTCCCCGCGCGTTGGCCGATTCATTAA
TGCAGCTAGAGAGCTTGGCCCATTGCATACGTTGTATCCATATCATAATATGTACATTTATATTGGCTCA
TGTCCAACATTACCGCCATGTTGACATTGATTATTGACTAGTTATTAATAGTAATCAATTACGGGGTCAT
TAGTTCATAGCCCATATATGGAGTTCCGCGTTACATAACTTACGGTAAATGGCCCGCCTGGCTGACCGCC
CAACGACCCCCGCCCATTGACGTCAATAATGACGTATGTTCCCATAGTAACGCCAATAGGGACTTTCCAT
TGACGTCAATGGGTGGAGTATTTACGGTAAACTGCCCACTTGGCAGTACATCAAGTGTATCATATGCCAA
GTACGCCCCCTATTGACGTCAATGACGGTAAATGGCCCGCCTGGCATTATGCCCAGTACATGACCTTATG
GGACTTTCCTACTTGGCAGTACATCTACGTATTAGTCATCGCTATTACCATGGTGATGCGGTTTTGGCAG
TACATCAATGGGCGTGGATAGCGGTTTGACTCACGGGGATTTCCAAGTCTCCACCCCATTGACGTCAATG
GGAGTTTGTTTTGGCACCAAAATCAACGGGACTTTCCAAAATGTCGTAACAACTCCGCCCCATTGACGCA
AATGGGCGGTAGGCGTGTACGGTGGGAGGTCTATATAAGCAGAGCTCGTTTAGTGAACCGTCAGATCGCC
TGGAGACGCCATCCACGCTGTTTTGACCTCCATAGAAGACACCGGGACCGATCCAGCCTCCGGTCGACCG
ATCCTGAGAACTTCAGGGTGAGTTTGGGGACCCTTGATTGTTCTTTCTTTTTCGCTATTGTAAAATTCAT
GTTATATGGAGGGGGCAAAGTTTTCAGGGTGTTGTTTAGAATGGGAAGATGTCCCTTGTATCACCATGGA
CCCTCATGATAATTTTGTTTCTTTCACTTTCTACTCTGTTGACAACCATTGTCTCCTCTTATTTTCTTTT
CATTTTCTGTAACTTTTTCGTTAAACTTTAGCTTGCATTTGTAACGAATTTTTAAATTCACTTTTGTTTA
TTTGTCAGATTGTAAGTACTTTCTCTAATCACTTTTTTTTCAAGGCAATCAGGGTATATTATATTGTACT
TCAGCACAGTTTTAGAGAACAATTGTTATAATTAAATGATAAGGTAGAATATTTCTGCATATAAATTCTG
GCTGGCGTGGAAATATTCTTATTGGTAGAAACAACTACACCCTGGTCATCATCCTGCCTTTCTCTTTATG
GTTACAATGATATACACTGTTTGAGATGAGGATAAAATACTCTGAGTCCAAACCGGGCCCCTCTGCTAAC
CATGTTCATGCCTTCTTCTCTTTCCTACAGCTCCTGGGCAACGTGCTGGTTGTTGTGCTGTCTCATCATT
TTGGCAAAGAATTGGTGGCGGCCGCACCATGGACTACAAGGACGATGATGACAAGATGGCGTTTGTTGCA
ACACAGGGGGCCACGGTGGTTGACCAGACCACTTTGATGAAAAAGTACCTTCAGTTTGTGGCAGCTCTCA
CAGATGTGAATACACCTGATGAAACAAAGTTGAAAATGATGCAAGAAGTTAGTGAAAATTTTGAGAATGT
CACGTCATCTCCTCAGTATTCTACATTCCTAGAACATATCATCCCTCGATTCCTTACATTTCTCCAAGAT
GGAGAAGTTCAGTTTCTTCAGGAGAAACCAGCACAGCAACTGCGGAAGCTCGTACTTGAAATAATTCATA
GAATACCAACCAACGAACATCTTCGTCCTCACACAAAAAATGTTTTGTCTGTGATGTTTCGCTTTTTAGA
GACGGAAAATGAAGAAAATGTTCTTATTTGTCTAAGAATAATTATTGAGCTACACAAACAGTTCAGGCCA
CCGATCACACAAGAAATTCATCATTTTCTGGATTTTGTGAAACAGATTTACAAGGAGCTTCCAAAAGTAG
TGAACCGCTACTTTGAGAACCCTCAAGTGATCCCCGAGAACACAGTGCCTCCCCCAGAAATGGTTGGTAT
GATAACAACGATTGCTGTGAAAGTCAACCCGGAGCGTGAGGACAGTGAGACTCGAACACATTCCATCATT
CCGAGGGGATCACTTTCTCTGAAAGTGTTGGCAGAATTGCCCATTATTGTTGTTTTAATGTATCAGCTCT
ACAAACTGAACATCCACAATGTTGTTGCTGAGTTTGTGCCCTTGATCATGAACACCATTGCCATTCAGGT
GTCTGCACAAGCGAGGCAACATAAGCTTTACAACAAGGAGTTGTATGCTGACTTCATTGCTGCTCAGATT
AAAACATTGTCATTTTTAGCTTACATTATCAGGATTTACCAGGAGTTGGTGACTAAGTATTCTCAGCAGA
TGGTGAAAGGAATGCTCCAGTTACTTTCAAATTGTCCAGCAGAGACTGCACACCTCAGAAAGGAGCTTCT
GATTGCTGCCAAACACATCCTCACCACAGAGCTGAGAAACCAGTTCATTCCTTGCATGGACAAGCTGTTT
GATGAATCCATACTAATTGGCTCAGGATATACTGCCAGAGAGACTCTAAGGCCCCTCGCCTACAGCACGC
TGGCCGACCTCGTGCACCATGTCCGCCAGCACCTGCCCCTCAGCGACCTCTCCCTCGCCGTCCAGCTCTT
CGCCAAGAACATCGACGATGAGTCCCTGCCCAGCAGCATCCAGACCATGTCCTGCAAGCTCCTGCTGAAC
CTGGTGGACTGCATCCGTTCCAAGAGCGAGCAGGAGAGTGGCAATGGGAGAGACGTCCTGATGCGGATGC
TGGAGGTTTTCGTTCTCAAATTCCACACAATTGCTCGGTACCAGCTCTCTGCCATTTTTAAGAAGTGTAA
GCCTCAGTCAGAACTTGGAGCCGTGGAAGCAGCTCTGCCTGGGGTGCCCACTGCCCCTGCAGCTCCTGGC
CCTGCTCCCTCCCCAGCCCCTGTCCCTGCCCCACCTCCACCCCCGCCCCCACCCCCACCTGCCACCCCTG
TGACCCCGGCCCCCGTGCCTCCCTTCGAGAAGCAAGGAGAAAAGGACAAGGAAGACAAGCAGACATTCCA
AGTCACAGACTGTCGAAGTTTGGTCAAAACCTTGGTGTGTGGTGTCAAGACAATCACGTGGGGCATAACA
TCATGCAAAGCACCTGGTGAAGCTCAGTTCATTCCCAACAAGCAGTTACAACCCAAAGAGACACAGATTT
ACATCAAACTTGTGAAATATGCAATGCAAGCTTTAGATATTTATCAGGTCCAGATAGCAGGAAATGGACA
GACATACATCCGTGTGGCCAACTGCCAGACTGTGAGAATGAAAGAGGAGAAGGAGGTATTGGAGCATTTC
GCTGGTGTGTTCACAATGATGAACCCCTTAACGTTCAAAGAAATCTTCCAAACTACGGTCCCTTATATGG
TGGAGAGAATCTCAAAAAATTATGCTCTTCAGATTGTTGCCAATTCCTTCTTGGCAAATCCTACTACCTC
TGCTCTGTTTGCTACGATTCTGGTGGAATATCTCCTTGATCGCCTGCCAGAAATGGGCTCCAACGTGGAG
CTCTCCAACCTGTACCTCAAGCTGTTCAAGCTGGTCTTTGGCTCTGTCTCCCTCTTTGCAGCTGAAAATG
AACAAATGCTGAAGCCTCACTTGCACAAGATTGTGAACAGCTCTATGGAGCTCGCGCAGACTGCCAAGGA
ACCCTACAACTACTTCTTGCTGCTACGGGCGCTGTTTCGCTCTATTGGTGGAGGTAGCCACGATCTCTTG
TATCAGGAGTTCTTGCCTCTCCTTCCAAACCTCCTGCAAGGGCTGAACATGCTTCAGAGTGGCCTGCACA
AGCAGCACATGAAGGACCTCTTTGTGGAGCTGTGTCTCACCGTCCCTGTGCGGCTGAGCTCGCTTTTGCC
GTACCTGCCCATGCTTATGGATCCCTTGGTGTCTGCACTCAATGGGTCTCAGACATTGGTCAGCCAAGGC
CTCAGGACGCTGGAGCTGTGTGTGGACAACCTGCAGCCCGACTTCCTCTACGACCACATCCAGCCGGTGC
GCGCAGAGCTTATGCAGGCTCTGTGGCGCACCTTACGCAACCCTGCTGACAGCATCTCCCACGTGGCCTA
CCGTGTGCTCGGTAAGTTTGGCGGCAGTAACAGGAAGATGCTGAAGGAGTCGCAGAAGCTGCACTACGTT
GTGACCGAGGTTCAGGGCCCCAGCATCACTGTGGAGTTTTCCGACTGCAAAGCTTCTCTCCAGCTCCCCA
TGGAGAAGGCCATTGAAACTGCTCTGGACTGCCTGAAAAGCGCCAACACTGAGCCCTACTACCGGAGGCA
GGCGTGGGAAGTGATCAAATGCTTCCTGGTGGCCATGATGAGCCTGGAGGACAACAAGCACGCACTCTAC
CAGCTCCTGGCACACCCCAACTTTACAGAAAAGACCATCCCCAATGTTATCATCTCACATCGCTACAAAG
CCCAGGACACTCCAGCCCGGAAGACTTTTGAGCAGGCCCTGACAGGCGCCTTCATGTCTGCTGTCATTAA
GGACCTGCGGCCCAGCGCCCTGCCCTTTGTCGCCAGCTTGATCCGCCACTATACGATGGTGGCAGTCGCC
CAGCAGTGTGGCCCTTTCTTGCTGCCTTGCTACCAGGTGGGCAGCCAGCCCAGCACAGCCATGTTTCACA
GTGAAGAAAATGGCTCGAAAGGAATGGATCCTTTGGTTCTCATTGATGCAATTGCTATTTGTATGGCATA
TGAAGAAAAGGAGCTTTGCAAAATCGGGGAGGTGGCCCTAGCTGTGATATTTGATGTTGCAAGTATCATC
CTGGGCTCCAAGGAGAGGGCCTGCCAGCTGCCCCTGTTTTCTTACATCGTGGAGCGCCTGTGTGCATGTT
GTTATGAACAGGCGTGGTATGCAAAGCTGGGGGGTGTGGTGTCTATTAAGTTTCTCATGGAGCGGCTGCC
TCTCACTTGGGTTCTCCAGAACCAGCAGACATTCCTGAAAGCACTTCTCTTTGTCATGATGGACTTAACT
GGAGAGGTTTCCAATGGGGCAGTCGCTATGGCAAAGACCACGCTGGAGCAGCTTCTGATGCGGTGCGCAA
CGCCTTTAAAAGACGAGGAGAGAGCCGAAGAGATCGTGGCCGCCCAGGAAAAGTCTTTCCACCATGTGAC
ACACGACTTGGTTCGAGAAGTCACCTCTCCAAACTCCACTGTGAGGAAGCAGGCCATGCATTCGCTGCAG
GTGTTGGCCCAGGTCACTGGGAAGAGTGTCACGGTGATCATGGAACCCCACAAAGAGGTCCTGCAGGATA
TGGTCCCCCCTAAGAAGCACCTGCTCCGACACCAGCCTGCCAACGCACAGATTGGCCTGATGGAGGGGAA
CACGTTCTGTACCACGTTGCAGCCCAGGCTCTTCACAATGGACCTTAACGTGGTGGAGCATAAGGTGTTC
TACACAGAGCTGTTGAATTTGTGTGAGGCTGAAGATTCAGCTTTAACAAAGCTGCCCTGTTATAAAAGCC
TTCCGTCACTCGTACCTTTACGAATTGCGGCATTAAATGCACTTGCTGCCTGCAATTACCTTCCTCAGTC
CAGGGAGAAAATCATCGCTGCACTCTTCAAAGCCCTGAATTCCACCAATAGTGAGCTCCAAGAGGCCGGA
GAAGCCTGTATGAGAAAGTTTTTAGAAGGTGCTACCATAGAAGTCGATCAAATCCACACACATATGCGAC
CTTTGCTGATGATGCTGGGAGATTACCGGAGCTTGACGCTGAATGTTGTGAATCGCCTGACTTCGGTCAC
GAGGCTCTTCCCAAATTCCTTCAATGATAAATTTTGTGATCAGATGATGCAACATCTGCGCAAGTGGATG
GAAGTGGTGGTGATCACCCACAAAGGGGGCCAGAGGAGCGACGGAAACGAAATGAAGATTTGCTCAGCAA
TTATAAACCTTTTTCATCTGATCCCGGCTGCTCCTCAGACACTGGTGAAGCCTTTGCTAGAGGTTGTCAT
GAAAACGGAGCGGGCGATGCTGATCGAGGCGGGGAGTCCATTCCGAGAGCCCCTGATCAAGTTCCTGACT
CGACATCCCTCGCAGACAGTGGAGCTGTTCATGATGGAAGCCACACTGAACGATCCCCAGTGGAGCAGAA
TGTTTATGAGTTTTTTAAAACACAAAGACGCCAGACCTCTGCGGGATGTGCTGGCTGCCAACCCCAACAG
GTTCATCACCCTGCTGCTGCCGGGGGGTGCCCAGACGGCTGTGCGCCCCGGTTCGCCCAGCACCAGCACC
ATGCGCCTGGACCTCCAGTTCCAGGCCATCAAGATCATAAGCATTATAGTGAAAAACGATGACTCCTGGC
TGGCCAGCCAGCACTCTCTGGTGAGCCAGTTGCGACGTGTGTGGGTGAGTGAGAACTTCCAAGAGAGGCA
CCGCAAGGAGAACATGGCAGCCACCAACTGGAAGGAGCCCAAGCTGCTGGCCTACTGCCTGCTGAACTAC
TGCAAAAGGAATTACGGAGATATAGAATTGCTGTTCCAGCTGCTCCGAGCCTTTACTGGTCGTTTTCTCT
GCAACATGACATTCTTAAAAGAGTATATGGAGGAAGAGATTCCCAAAAATTACAGCATCGCTCAGAAACG
TGCCCTGTTCTTTCGCTTTGTAGACTTCAACGACCCCAACTTCGGAGATGAATTAAAAGCTAAAGTTCTG
CAGCATATCTTGAATCCTGCTTTCTTGTACAGCTTTGAGAAGGGGGAAGGAGAGCAGCTCTTGGGACCTC
CCAATCCAGAAGGAGATAACCCAGAAAGCATCACCAGTGTGTTTATTACCAAGGTCCTGGACCCCGAGAA
GCAGGCGGACATGCTGGACTCGCTGCGGATCTACCTGCTGCAGTACGCCACGCTGCTGGTGGAGCACGCC
CCCCACCACATCCATGACAACAACAAGAACCGCAACAGCAAGCTGCGCCGCCTCATGACCTTCGCCTGGC
CCTGCCTGCTCTCCAAGGCCTGCGTGGACCCAGCCTGCAAGTACAGCGGACACTTGCTCCTGGCGCACAT
TATCGCCAAATTCGCCATACACAAGAAGATCGTCCTGCAGGTTTTTCATAGTCTCCTCAAGGCTCACGCA
ATGGAAGCTCGAGCGATCGTCAGACAGGCGATGGCCATTCTGACCCCGGCGGTGCCGGCCAGGATGGAGG
ACGGGCACCAGATGCTGACCCACTGGACCCGGAAGATCATTGTGGAGGAGGGGCACACCGTCCCGCAGCT
GGTCCACATTCTGCACCTGATAGTGCAACACTTCAAGGTGTACTACCCGGTACGGCACCACTTGGTGCAG
CACATGGTGAGCGCCATGCAGAGGCTGGGCTTCACGCCCAGTGTCACCATCGAGCAGAGGCGGCTGGCCG
TGGACCTGTCTGAAGTCGTCATCAAGTGGGAGCTGCAGAGGATCAAGGACCAGCAGCCGGATTCAGATAT
GGACCCAAATTCCAGTGGAGAAGGAGTCAATTCTGTCTCATCCTCCATTAAGAGAGGCCTGTCCGTGGAT
TCTGCCCAGGAAGTGAAACGCTTTAGGACGGCCACCGGAGCCATCAGTGCAGTCTTTGGGAGGAGCCAGT
CGCTACCTGGAGCAGACTCTCTCCTCGCCAAGCCCATTGACAAGCAGCACACAGACACTGTGGTGAACTT
CCTTATCCGCGTGGCCTGTCAGGTTAATGACAACACCAACACAGCGGGGTCCCCTGGGGAGGTGCTCTCT
CGCCGGTGTGTGAACCTTCTGAAGACTGCGTTGCGGCCAGACATGTGGCCCAAGTCCGAACTCAAGCTGC
AGTGGTTCGACAAGCTGCTGATGACTGTGGAGCAGCCAAACCAAGTGAACTATGGGAATATCTGCACGGG
CCTAGAAGTGCTGAGCTTCCTGCTAACTGTCCTCCAGTCCCCAGCCATCCTCAGTAGCTTCAAACCTCTG
CAGCGTGGAATTGCCGCCTGCATGACATGTGGAAACACCAAGGTGTTGCGAGCCGTCCACAGCCTTCTCT
CGCGCCTGATGAGCATTTTCCCAACAGAGCCGAGTACTTCCAGTGTGGCCTCCAAATATGAAGAGCTGGA
GTGCCTCTACGCAGCCGTCGGAAAGGTCATCTATGAAGGGCTCACCAACTACGAGAAGGCCACCAATGCC
AATCCCTCCCAGCTCTTCGGGACCCTTATGATCCTCAAGTCTGCCTGCAGCAACAACCCCAGCTACATAG
ACAGGCTGATCTCCGTCTTTATGCGCTCCCTGCAGAAGATGGTCCGGGAGCATTTAAACCCTCAGGCAGC
GTCAGGAAGCACCGAAGCCACCTCAGGTACAAGCGAGCTGGTGATGCTGAGTCTGGAGCTGGTGAAGACG
CGCCTGGCAGTGATGAGCATGGAGATGCGGAAGAACTTCATCCAGGCCATCCTGACATCCCTCATCGAAA
AATCACCAGATGCCAAAATCCTCCGGGCTGTGGTCAAAATCGTGGAAGAATGGGTCAAGAATAACTCCCC
AATGGCAGCCAATCAGACACCTACACTCCGGGAGAAGTCCATTTTGCTTGTGAAGATGATGACTTACATA
GAAAAACGCTTTCCGGAAGACCTTGAATTAAATGCCCAGTTTTTAGATCTTGTTAACTATGTCTACAGGG
ATGAGACCCTCTCTGGCAGCGAGCTGACGGCGAAACTTGAGCCTGCCTTTCTCTCTGGGCTGCGCTGTGC
CCAGCCACTCATCAGGGCAAAGTTTTTCGAGGTTTTTGACAACTCCATGAAACGTCGTGTCTACGAGCGC
TTGCTCTATGTGACCTGTTCGCAGAACTGGGAAGCCATGGGGAACCACTTCTGGATCAAGCAGTGCATTG
AGCTGCTTCTGGCCGTGTGTGAGAAGAGCACCCCCATTGGCACCAGCTGCCAAGGAGCCATGCTCCCGTC
CATCACCAACGTCATCAACCTGGCCGATAGCCACGACCGTGCCGCCTTCGCCATGGTCACACATGTCAAG
CAGGAGCCCCGGGAGCGGGAGAACAGCGAGTCCAAAGAGGAGGATGTAGAGATAGACATCGAACTAGCTC
CTGGGGATCAGACCAGCACGCCCAAAACCAAAGAACTTTCAGAAAAGGACATTGGAAACCAGCTGCACAT
GCTAACCAACAGGCACGACAAGTTTCTGGACACTCTCCGAGAGGTGAAGACTGGAGCGCTGCTCAGCGCT
TTCGTTCAGCTGTGCCACATTTCCACGACGCTGGCAGAGAAGACGTGGGTCCAGCTTTTCCCCAGATTGT
GGAAGATCCTCTCTGACAGACAGCAGCATGCACTCGCGGGTGAGATAAGTCCATTTCTGTGCAGCGGCAG
TCACCAGGTGCAGCGGGACTGCCAGCCCAGCGCGCTGAACTGCTTTGTGGAAGCCATGTCCCAGTGCGTG
CCGCCAATCCCCATCCGACCCTGCGTCCTGAAGTACCTGGGGAAGACACACAACCTCTGGTTCCGGTCCA
CGCTGATGTTGGAGCACCAGGCTTTTGAAAAGGGTCTGAGTCTTCAGATTAAGCCGAAGCAAACAACGGA
GTTTTATGAGCAGGAGAGCATCACCCCGCCGCAGCAGGAGATACTGGATTCCCTTGCGGAGCTTTACTCC
CTGTTACAAGAGGAAGATATGTGGGCTGGTCTGTGGCAGAAGCGGTGCAAGTACTCGGAGACAGCGACTG
CGATTGCTTACGAGCAGCACGGGTTCTTTGAGCAGGCACAAGAATCCTATGAAAAGGCAATGGATAAAGC
CAAAAAAGAACATGAGAGGAGTAACGCCTCCCCTGCTATTTTCCCTGAATACCAGCTCTGGGAAGACCAC
TGGATTCGATGCTCCAAGGAATTGAACCAGTGGGAAGCCCTGACGGAGTACGGTCAGTCCAAAGGCCACA
TCAACCCCTACCTCGTCCTGGAGTGCGCCTGGCGGGTGTCCAACTGGACTGCCATGAAGGAGGCGCTGGT
GCAGGTGGAAGTGAGCTGTCCGAAGGAGATGGCCTGGAAGGTGAACATGTACCGCGGATACCTGGCCATC
TGCCACCCCGAGGAGCAGCAGCTCAGCTTCATCGAGCGCCTGGTGGAGATGGCCAGCAGCCTGGCCATCC
GCGAGTGGCGGCGGCTGCCCCACGTAGTGTCCCACGTGCACACGCCTCTCCTACAGGCAGCCCAGCAAAT
CATCGAACTCCAGGAAGCTGCACAAATCAACGCAGGCTTACAGCCAACCAACCTGGGAAGGAACAACAGC
CTGCACGACATGAAGACGGTGGTGAAGACCTGGAGGAACCGACTGCCCATCGTGTCTGACGACTTGTCCC
ACTGGAGCAGCATCTTCATGTGGAGGCAGCATCATTACCAGGCGATTGTAACTGCCTATGAGAATAGCTC
TCAGCATGATCCCAGTTCAAATAACGCTATGCTTGGGGTTCATGCATCAGCTTCAGCGATCATCCAGTAT
GGAAAAATCGCCCGGAAACAAGGACTGGTCAATGTAGCTCTGGATATATTAAGTCGGATTCATACTATTC
CAACTGTTCCTATCGTGGATTGCTTCCAGAAGATTCGACAGCAAGTTAAATGCTACCTCCAGCTGGCAGG
CGTCATGGGCAAAAACGAGTGCATGCAGGGCCTTGAAGTTATTGAATCTACAAATTTAAAATACTTCACA
AAAGAGATGACAGCCGAATTTTATGCACTGAAGGGAATGTTCTTGGCTCAGATCAACAAGTCCGAGGAGG
CAAACAAAGCCTTCTCTGCAGCTGTGCAGATGCACGATGTGCTGGTGAAAGCCTGGGCCATGTGGGGCGA
CTACCTGGAGAACATCTTTGTGAAGGAGCGGCAGCTGCACCTGGGCGTGTCTGCCATCACCTGCTACCTG
CACGCCTGCCGGCATCAGAACGAGAGCAAATCGAGGAAATACTTAGCCAAGGTGCTGTGGCTTTTGAGTT
TTGATGATGACAAAAACACTTTGGCAGATGCCGTCGACAAGTACTGCATTGGTGTGCCACCCATCCAGTG
GCTGGCCTGGATCCCACAGCTGCTCACCTGCCTGGTTGGCTCGGAGGGAAAGCTGCTCTTGAACCTCATT
AGCCAGGTTGGACGCGTGTATCCCCAAGCGGTCTACTTTCCCATCCGGACCCTGTACCTGACCCTGAAAA
TAGAACAGCGGGAACGCTACAAGAGCGATCCAGGGCCCATAAGAGCAACAGCACCCATGTGGCGCTGCAG
CCGAATCATGCACATGCAGCGAGAGCTCCACCCCACCCTTCTGTCTTCCCTGGAAGGCATCGTCGATCAG
ATGGTCTGGTTCAGAGAAAATTGGCATGAAGAGGTTCTCAGGCAGCTCCAACAGGGCCTGGCGAAATGTT
ACTCCGTGGCGTTTGAGAAAAGTGGAGCGGTGTCCGATGCTAAAATCACCCCCCACACTCTCAATTTTGT
GAAGAAGTTGGTGAGCACGTTTGGGGTGGGCCTGGAGAATGTGTCCAACGTCTCGACCATGTTCTCCAGC
GCAGCCTCTGAGTCTCTGGCCCGGCGGGCGCAGGCCACTGCACAAGACCCTGTCTTTCAGAAGCTGAAAG
GCCAGTTCACGACGGATTTTGACTTCAGCGTTCCAGGATCCATGAAGCTTCATAATCTTATTTCTAAGTT
GAAAAAGTGGATCAAAATCTTGGAGGCCAAGACCAAGCAACTCCCCAAATTCTTCCTCATAGAGGAAAAG
TGCCGGTTCTTGAGCAATTTCTCGGCACAGACAGCTGAAGTGGAAATTCCTGGGGAGTTTCTGATGCCAA
AGCCAACGCATTATTACATCAAGATTGCACGGTTCATGCCCCGGGTAGAGATTGTGCAGAAGCACAACAC
CGCAGCCCGGCGGCTGTACATCCGGGGACACAATGGCAAGATCTACCCATACCTCGTCATGAACGACGCC
TGCCTCACAGAGTCACGGCGAGAGGAGCGTGTGTTGCAGCTGCTGCGTCTGCTGAACCCCTGTTTGGAGA
AGAGAAAGGAGACCACCAAGAGGCACTTGTTTTTCACAGTGCCCCGGGTTGTGGCAGTTTCCCCACAGAT
GCGCCTCGTGGAGGACAACCCCTCTTCACTTTCCCTTGTGGAGATCTACAAGCAGCGCTGCGCCAAGAAG
GGCATCGAGCATGACAACCCCATCTCCCGTTACTATGACCGGCTGGCTACGGTGCAGGCGCGGGGAACCC
AAGCCAGCCACCAGGTCCTCCGCGACATCCTCAAGGAGGTTCAGAGTAACATGGTGCCGCGCAGCATGCT
CAAGGAGTGGGCGCTGCACACCTTCCCCAATGCCACGGACTACTGGACGTTCCGGAAGATGTTCACCATC
CAGCTGGCTCTGATAGGCTTCGCGGAATTCGTCCTGCATTTAAATAGACTCAACCCCGAGATGTTACAGA
TCGCTCAGGACACTGGCAAACTGAATGTTGCCTACTTTCGATTTGACATAAACGACGCGACTGGAGACCT
GGATGCCAACCGTCCTGTCCCATTTCGACTCACGCCCAACATTTCTGAGTTTCTGACCACCATCGGGGTC
TCCGGCCCGTTGACAGCGTCCATGATTGCGGTCGCCCGGTGCTTCGCCCAGCCAAACTTTAAGGTGGATG
GCATTCTGAAAACGGTTCTCCGGGACGAGATCATTGCTTGGCACAAAAAAACACAAGAGGACACGTCCTC
TCCTCTCTCGGCCGCCGGGCAGCCAGAGAACATGGACAGCCAGCAACTGGTGTCCCTGGTTCAGAAAGCC
GTCACCGCCATCATGACCCGCCTGCACAACCTCGCCCAGTTCGAAGGCGGGGAAAGCAAGGTGAACACCC
TGGTGGCCGCGGCAAACAGCCTGGACAATCTGTGCCGCATGGACCCCGCCTGGCACCCCTGGCTGTGACT
GTGGCCGCCACGGCCACCCGGAATGTGAAGGGCGCTCCGGGCTCTGAGCCCGCAGCTTTTACGACTTCTC
CCTGCCTCGTTCCTTATATTCACAGAAGCCCCATAGTTTCACTGGGTTGCGGTTATTTTCCTGGTAGTTT
GCGTGTAAGAAAGGGAGAATATAGTTTTAGAGGAAGCTGAACTATGACGATGCTGGGCGAAGCGGTTGGA
AATGGCAGAGCTGAAACTTATTCCAAGCTTTCAAAATAATCTTTTAAGAAGCCAGGATTCTCCGGTCTGG
AATTTCTGAGTGAGTCCTTTTTTTATGGTGTCCTCCCTCTGTGAATGTACAGGCGGAACTGTACGAACAG
CTCCCTTCCATCCATTTTTAACTCTTTCGGAAATAACACCTCACAGCAGCTTCGTGCTTTTGTACAGACC
TTTGTAACAAGTGTACAGAAAACTCATTTTGTTTGAGAAACAGGAGTTGATGAACCCATCATGCTGGTTT
TTCTCTGAGCACAAAGTTTTAGGCTGTACACAGCCAGCCTTGGGAATCTCGTTGAGCGTTCGGCGTGGAT
CCACGGGGCCAGGCCACCCTGCGGGAGCGCCACACGCATCCACTTCGGATTCAGTGGGTGAAGACAGAAC
TCTGAGAGTCTGCAGGCGGCTCCTGTGCTTTTTATTTCTGGCTCTTCGGATGTCTTCTAGATCAAGCTTA
TCGATACCGTCGACCTCGAGGGGGGGCCCGGTACCTAGAGGGCCCTATTCTATAGTGTCACCTAAATGCT
AGAGCTCGCTGATCAGCCTCGACTGTGCCTTCTAGTTGCCAGCCATCTGTTGTTTGCCCCTCCCCCGTGC
CTTCCTTGACCCTGGAAGGTGCCACTCCCACTGTCCTTTCCTAATAAAATGAGGAAATTGCATCGCATTG
TCTGAGTAGGTGTCATTCTATTCTGGGGGGTGGGGTGGGGCAGGACAGCAAGGGGGAGGATTGGGAAGAC
AATAGCAGGCATGCTGGGGATGCGGTGGGCTCTATGGCTTCTGAGGCGGAAAGAACCAGCTGGGGCTCGA
AATTCTGGCGTAATAGCGAAGAGGCCCGCACCGATCGCCCTTCCCAACAGTTGCGCAGCCTGAATGGCGA
ATGG
[124 nt withheld, positions 14215-14338]
C
[91 nt withheld, positions 14340-14430]
A
[49 nt withheld, positions 14432-14480]
CCTTTGACGTTGGAGTCCACGTTCTTT
[37 nt withheld, positions 14508-14544]
ACCCTATCTCGGTCTATTCTTTTGATTTATAAGGGATTTTGCCGATTTCGGCCTATTGGTTAAAAAATGA
GCTGATTTAACAAAAATTTAACGCGAATTTTAACAAAATATTAACGCTTACAATTTCCTGATGCGGTATT
TTCTCCTTACGCATCTGTGCGGTATTTCACACCGCATATGGTGCACTCTCAGTACAATCTGCTCTGATGC
CGCATAGTTAAGCCAGCCCCGACACCCGCCAACACCCGCTGACGCGCCCTGACGGGCTTGTCTGCTCCCG
GCATCCGCTTACAGACAAGCTGTGACCGTCTCCGGGAGCTGCATGTGTCAGAGGTTTTCACCGTCATCAC
CGAAACGCGCGAGACGAAAGGGCCTCGTGATACGCCTATTTTTATAGGTTAATGTCATGATAATAATGGT
TTCTTAGACGTCAGGTGGCACTTTTCGGGGAAATGTGCGCGGAACCCCTATTTGTTTATTTTTCTAAATA
CATTCAAATATGTATCCGCTCATGAGACAATAACCCTGATAAATGCTTCAATAATATTGAAAAAGGAAGA
GTATGAGTATTCAACATTTCCGTGTCGCCCTTATTCCCTTTTTTGCGGCATTTTGCCTTCCTGTTTTTGC
TCACCCAGAAACGCTGGTGAAAGTAAAAGATGCTGAAGATCAGTTGGGTGCACGAGTGGGTTACATCGAA
CTGGATCTCAACAGCGGTAAGATCCTTGAGAGTTTTCGCCCCGAAGAACGTTTTCCAATGATGAGCACTT
TTAAAGTTCTGCTATGTGGCGCGGTATTATCCCGTATTGACGCCGGGCAAGAGCAACTCGGTCGCCGCAT
ACACTATTCTCAGAATGACTTGGTTGAGTACTCACCAGTCACAGAAAAGCATCTTACGGATGGCATGACA
GTAAGAGAATTATGCAGTGCTGCCATAACCATGAGTGATAACACTGCGGCCAACTTACTTCTGACAACGA
TCGGAGGACCGAAGGAGCTAACCGCTTTTTTGCACAACATGGGGGATCATGTAACTCGCCTTGATCGTTG
GGAACCGGAGCTGAATGAAGCCATACCAAACGACGAGCGTGACACCACGATGCCTGTAGCAATGGCAACA
ACGTTGCGCAAACTATTAACTGGCGAACTACTTACTCTAGCTTCCCGGCAACAATTAATAGACTGGATGG
AGGCGGATAAAGTTGCAGGACCACTTCTGCGCTCGGCCCTTCCGGCTGGCTGGTTTATTGCTGATAAATC
TGGAGCCGGTGAGCGTGGGTCTCGCGGTATCATTGCAGCACTGGGGCCAGATGGTAAGCCCTCCCGTATC
GTAGTTATCTACACGACGGGGAGTCAGGCAACTATGGATGAACGAAATAGACAGATCGCTGAGATAGGTG
CCTCACTGATTAAGCATTGGTAACTGTCAGACCAAGTTTACTCATATATACTTTAGATTGATTTAAAACT
TCATTTTTAATTTAAAAGGATCTAGGTGAAGATCCTTTTTGATAATCTCATGACCAAAATCCCTTAACGT
GAGTTTTCGTTCCACTGAGCGTCAGACCCCGTAGAAAAGATCAAAGGATCTTCTTGAGATCCTTTTTTTC
TGCGCGTAATCTGCTGCTTGCAAACAAAAAAACCACCGCTACCAGCGGTGGTTTGTTTGCCGGATCAAGA
GCTACCAACTCTTTTTCCGAAGGTAACTGGCTTCAGCAGAGCGCAGATACCAAATACTGTTCTTCTAGTG
TAGCCGTAGTTAGGCCACCACTTCAAGAACTCTGTAGCACCGCCTACATACCTCGCTCTGCTAATCCTGT
TACCAGTGGCTGCTGCCAGTGGCGATAAGTCGTGTCTTACCGGGTTGGACTCAAGACGATAGTTACCGGA
TAAGGCGCAGCGGTCGGGCTGAACGGGGGGTTCGTGCACACAGCCCAGCTTGGAGCGAACGACCTACACC
GAACTGAGATACCTACAGCGTGAGCTATGAGAAAGCGCCACGCTTCCCGAAGGGAGAAAGGCGGACAGGT
ATCCGGTAAGCGGCAGGGTCGGAACAGGAGAGCGCACGAGGGAGCTTCCAGGGGGAAACGCCTGGTATCT
TTATAGTCCTGTCGGGTTTCGCCACCTCTGACTTGAGCGTCGATTTTTGTGATGCTCGTCAGGGGGGCGG
AGCCTATGGAAAAACGCCAGCAACGCGGCCTTTTTACGGTTCCTGGCCTTTTGCTGGCCTTTTGCTCACA
TGTTCTTTCCTGCGTTATCCCCTGATTCTGTGG
