>Addgene plasmid #32103 | CbS-Flag-TRRAP | addgene partial sequence | sequence record 39078 | CMV-F 5'-CGCAAATGGGCGGTAGGCGTG-3'
TCGCCTGGAGACGCCATCCACGCTGTTTTGACCTCCATAGAAGACACCGGGACCGATCCAGCCTCCGGTC
GACCGATCCTGAGAACTTCAGGGTGAGTTTGGGGACCCTTGATTGTTCTTTCTTTTTCGCTATTGTAAAA
TTCATGTTATATGGAGGGGGCAAAGTTTTCAGGGTGTTGTTTAGAATGGGAAGATGTCCCTTGTATCACC
ATGGACCCTCATGATAATTTTGTTTCTTTCACTTTCTACTCTGTTGACAACCATTGTCTCCTCTTATTTT
CTTTTCATTTTCTGTAACTTTTTCGTTAAACTTTAGCTTGCATTTGTAACGAATTTTTAAATTCACTTTT
GTTTATTTGTCAGATTGTAAGTACTTTCTCTAATCACTTTTTTTTCAAGGCAATCAGGGTATATTATATT
GTACTTCAGCACAGTTTTAGAGAACAATTGTTATAATTAAATGATAAGGTAGAATATTTCTGCATATAAA
TTCTGGCTGGCGTGGAAATATTCTTATTGGTAGAAACAACTACACCCTGGTCATCATCCTGCCTTTCTCT
TTATGGTTACAATGATATACACTGTTTGAGATGAGGATAAAATACTCTGAGTCCAAACCGGGCCCCTCTG
CTAACCATGTTCATGCCTTCTTCTCTTTCCTACAGCTCCTGGGCAACGTGCTGCTTGTTGTGCTGTCTCA
TCATTTTGGCAAAGAATTGNTGGCGGCCGCACCAT
