>Addgene plasmid #32103 | CbS-Flag-TRRAP | addgene partial sequence | sequence record 39669 | hTRRAP-R
TTGGAGCTCCTTGGTAATCTGGTTTCACAAAATCCAGAAAATGATGAATTTCTTGTGTGATCGGTGGCCT
GAACTGTTTGTGTAGCTCAATAATTATTCTTAGACAAATAAGAACATTTTCTTCATTTTCCGTCTCTAAA
AAGCGAAACATCACAGACAAAACATTTTTTGTGTGAGGACGAAGATGTTCGTTGGTTGGTATTCTATGAA
TTATTTCAAGTACGAGCTTCCGCAGTTGCTGTGCTGGTTTCTCCTGAAGAAACTGAACTTCTCCATCTTG
GAGAAATGTAAGGAATCGAGGGATGATATGTTCTAGGAATGTAGAATACTGAGGAGATGACGTGACATTC
TCAAAATTTTCACTAACTTCTTGCATCATTTTCAACTTTGTTTCATCAGGTGTATTCACATCTGTGAGAG
CTGCCACAAACTGAAGGTACTTTTTCATCAAAGTGGTCTGGTCAACCACCGTGGCCCCCTGTGTTGCAAC
AAACGCCATCTTGTCATCATCGTCCTTGTAGTCCATGGTGCGGCCGCCACCAATTCTTTGCCAAAATGAT
GAGACAGCACAACAACCAGCACGTTGCCCAGGAGCTGTAGGAAAGAGAAGAAGGCATGAACATGGTTAGC
AGAGGGGCCCGGTTTGGACTCAGAGTATTTTATCCTCATCTCAAACAGTGTATATCATTGTAACCATAAA
GAGAAAGGCAGGATGATGACCAGGGTGTAGTTGTTTCTACCAATAAGAATATTTCCACGCCAGCCAGAAT
TTATATGCAGAAATATTCTACCTTATCATTTAATTATAACAATTGTTCTCTAAAACTGTGCTGAAGTACA
ATATAATATACCCTGATTGCCTTGAAAAAAAAGTGATTAGAGAAAGTACTTACAATCTGACAAATAAACA
AAAGTGAATTTAAAAATTCGTTACCAAATGCAAG
